>Addgene plasmid #106186 | pAAV.CAG-FLEX.SF-iGluSnFR.A184S | depositor full sequence | sequence record 201016 | Full Sequence
AGCGCCCAATACGCAAACCGCCTCTCCCCGCGCGTTGGCCGATTCATTAATGCAGCTGCGCGCTCGCTCG
CTCACTGAGGCCGCCCGGGCAAAGCCCGGGCGTCGGGCGACCTTTGGTCGCCCGGCCTCAGTGAGCGAGC
GAGCGCGCAGAGAGGGAGTGGCCAACTCCATCACTAGGGGTTCCTTGTAGTTAATGATTAACCCGCCATG
CTACTTATCTACGTAGCCATGCTCTAGGAAGATCCTTATCGATTTTACCACATTTGTAGAGGTTTTACTT
GCTTTAAAAAACCTCCCACATCTCCCCCTGAACCTGAAACATAAAATGAATGCAATTGTTGTTGTTAACT
TGTTTATTGCAGCTTATAATGGTTACAAATAAAGCAATAGCATCACAAATTTCACAAATAAAGCATTTTT
TTCACTGCATTCTAGTTGTGGTTTGTCCAAACTCATCAATGTATCTTATCATGTCTGCTCGAAGCGGCCG
CCCGGGTCGACGGTATCGATGCGGGGAGGCGGCCCAAAGGGAGATCCGACTCGTCTGAGGGCGAAGGCGA
AGACGCGGAAGAGGCCGCAGAGCCGGCAGCAGGCCGCGGGAAGGAAGGTCCGCTGGATTGAGGGCCGAAG
GGACGTAGCAGAAGGACGTCCCGCGCAGAATCCAGGTGGCAACACAGGCGAGCAGCCAAGGAAAGGACGA
TGATTTCCCCGACAACACCACGGAATTGTCAGTGCCCAACAGCCGAGCCCCTGTCCAGCAGCGGGCAAGG
CAGGCGGCGATGAGTTCCGCCGTGGCAATAGGGAGGGGGAAAGCGAAAGTCCCGGAAAGGAGCTGACAGG
TGGTGGCAATGCCCCAACCAGTGGGGGTTGCGTCAGCAAACACAGTGCACACCACGCCACGTTGCCTGAC
AACGGGCCACAACTCCTCATAAAGAGACAGCAACCAGGATTTATACAAGGAGGAGAAAATGAAAGCCATA
CGGGAAGCAATAGCATGATACAAAGGCATTAAAGCAGCGTATCCACATAGCGTAAAAGGAGCAACATAGT
TAAGAATACCAGTCAATCTTTCACAAATTTTGTAATCCAGAGGTTGATTATCGATAAGCTTCTCGAGTGG
ATCATTTGCAGAATTGGCCCTTTTCAGTGTTTCGAACCTCTTCGAGGGACATAACTTCGTATAATGTATG
CTATACGAAGTTATGGGTCGATGGTGAGATTTGGACTAGAGGGTCGATGGTGATGCTTGGATCAAAATAG
GAAGAATCCCAATGATAACTTCGTATAAAGTATCCTATACGAAGTTATACTAGTGGTACCACCGGTGATA
TCGCCACCATGGAGACAGACACACTCCTGCTATGGGTACTGCTGCTCTGGGTTCCAGGTTCCACTGGTGA
CAGATCTGCCGCAGGCAGCACGCTGGACAAAATCGCCAAAAACGGTGTGATTGTCGTCGGTCACCGTGAA
TCTTCAGTGCCTTTCTCTTATTACGACAATCAGCAAAAAGTGGTGGGTTACTCGCAGGATTACTCCAACG
CCATTGTTGAAGCAGTGAAAAAGAAACTCAACAAACCGGACTTGCAGGTAAAACTGATTCCGATTACCTC
ACAAAACCGTATTCCACTGCTGCAAAACGGCACTTTCGATTTTGAATGTGGTTCTACCACCAACAACGTC
GAACGCCAAAAACAGGCGGCTTTCTCTGACACTATTTTCGTGGTCGGTACGCGCCTGTTGACCAAAAAGG
GTGGCGATATCAAAGATTTTGCCAACCTGAAAGACAAAGCCGTAGTCGTCACTTCCGGCACTACCTCTGA
AGTTTTGCTCAACAAACTGAATGAAGAGCAAAAAATGAATATGCGCATCATCAGCGCCAAAGATCACGGT
GACTCTTTCCGCACCCTGGAAAGCGGTCGTGCCGTTGCCTTTATGATGGATGACAGCCTGCTGGCCGGTG
AACGTGCGAAAGCGAAGAAACCAGACAACTGGGAAATCGTCGGCAAGCCGCAGTCTCAGGAGGCCTACGG
TTGTATGTTGCGTAAAGATGATCCGCAGTTCAAAAAGCTGATGGATGACACCATCGCTCAGGTGCAGACC
TCCGGTGAAGCGGAAAAATGGTTTGATAAGTGGTTCAAAAATCCAATTCTGGTGAGCCACAACGTCTATA
TCACCGCCGACAAGCAGAAGAACGGCATCAAGGCGAACTTCAAGATCCGCCACAACGTGGAGGACGGCAG
CGTGCAGCTCGCCGACCACTACCAGCAGAACACCCCCATCGGCGACGGCCCCGTGCTGCTGCCCGACAAC
CACTACCTGAGCACCCAGTCCGTGCTGAGCAAAGACCCCAACGAGAAGCGCGATCACATGGTCCTGCTGG
AGTTCGTGACCGCCGCCGGGATCACTCTCGGCATGGACGAGCTGTACAAGGGCGGTACCGGAGGGAGCAT
GAGCAAGGGCGAGGAGCTGTTCACCGGGGTGGTGCCCATCCTGGTCGAGCTGGACGGCGACGTAAACGGC
CACAAGTTCAGCGTGCGCGGCGAGGGCGAGGGCGATGCCACCAACGGCAAGCTGACCCTGAAGTTCATCT
GCACCACCGGCAAGCTGCCCGTGCCCTGGCCCACCCTCGTGACCACCCTGACCTACGGCGTGCAGTGCTT
CAGCCGCTACCCCGACCACATGAAGCAGCACGACTTCTTCAAGTCCGCCATGCCCGAAGGCTACGTCCAG
GAGCGCACCATCAGCTTCAAGGACGACGGCACCTACAAGACCCGCGCCGAGGTGAAGTTCGAGGGCGACA
CCCTGGTGAACCGCATCGAGCTGAAGGGCATCGACTTCAAGGAGGACGGCAACATCCTGGGGCACAAGCT
GGAGTACAACTTTAACAACCCCCTGAACATGAATTTCGAACTGTCAGACGAAATGAAAGCACTGTTCAAA
GAACCGAATGACAAGGCACTGAAACTGCAGGTCGACGAACAAAAACTCATCTCAGAAGAGGATCTGAATG
CTGTGGGCCAGGACACGCAGGAGGTCATCGTGGTGCCACACTCCTTGCCCTTTAAGGTGGTGGTGATCTC
AGCCATCCTGGCCCTGGTGGTGCTCACCATCATCTCCCTTATCATCCTCATCATGCTTTGGCAGAAGAAG
CCACGTTAGGATATCGGATCCGCTAGCACTAGTATAACTTCGTATAGCATACATTATACGAAGTTATGGG
TCGATGGTGATGCTTGGCAATTCGGGTCGATGGTGAAGCATTGGTCTTCCTATTTTGATATAACTTCGTA
TAGGATACTTTATACGAAGTTATGGGGATCCAATTCTTTGCCAAAATGATGAGACAGCACAATAACCAGC
ACGTTGCCCAGGAGCTGTAGGAAAAAGAAGAAGGCATGAACATGGTTAGCAGAGGCTCTAGAGCCGCCGG
TCACACGCCAGAAGCCGAACCCCGCCCTGCCCCGTCCCCCCCGAAGGCAGCCGTCCCCCCGCGGACAGCC
CCGAGCCGCTCCCCCCGCACAAAGGGCCCTCCCGGAGCCCCTCAAGGCTTTCACGCAGCCACAGAAAAGA
AACAAGCCGTCATTAAACCAAGCGCTAATTACAGCCCGGAGGAGAAGGGCCGTCCCGCCCGCTCACCTGT
GGGAGTAACGCGGTCAGTCAGAGCCGGGGCGGGCGGCGCGAGGCGGCGGCGGAGCGGGGCACGGGGCGAA
GGCAGCGTCGCAGCGACTCCCGCCCGCCGCGCGCTTCGCTTTTTATAGGGCCGCCGCCGCCGCCGCCTCG
CCATAAAAGGAAACTTTCGGAGCGCGCCGCTCTGATTGGCTGCCGCCGCACCTCTCCGCCTCGCCCCGCC
CCGCCCCTCGCCCCGCCCCGCCCCGCCTGGCGCGCGCCCCCCCCCCCCCCCCGCCCCCATCGCTGCACAA
AATAATTAAAAAATAAATAAATACAAAATTGGGGGTGGGGAGGGGGGGGAGATGGGGAGAGTGAAGCAGA
ACGTGGGGCTCACCTCGACCATGGTAATAGCGATGACTAATACGTAGATGTACTGCCAAGTAGGAAAGTC
CCATAAGGTCATGTACTGGGCATAATGCCAGGCGGGCCATTTACCGTCATTGACGTCAATAGGGGGCGTA
CTTGGCATATGATACACTTGATGTACTGCCAAGTGGGCAGTTTACCGTAAATACTCCACCCATTGACGTC
AATGGAAAGTCCCTATTGGCGTTACTATGGGAACATACGTCATTATTGACGTCAATGGTACGATCTTCCT
AGAGCATGGCTACGTAGATAAGTAGCATGGCGGGTTAATCATTAACTACAAGGAACCCCTAGTGATGGAG
TTGGCCACTCCCTCTCTGCGCGCTCGCTCGCTCACTGAGGCCGGGCGACCAAAGGTCGCCCGACGCCCGG
GCTTTGCCCGGGCGGCCTCAGTGAGCGAGCGAGCGCGCAGCTGGCGTAATAGCGAAGAGGCCCGCACCGA
TCGCCCTTCCCAACAGTTGCGCAGCCTGAATGGCGAATGGG
[124 nt withheld, positions 4522-4645]
C
[91 nt withheld, positions 4647-4737]
A
[49 nt withheld, positions 4739-4787]
CCTTTGACGTTGGAGTCCACGTTCTTT
[37 nt withheld, positions 4815-4851]
ACCCTATCTCGGTCTATTCTTTTGATTTATAAGGGATTTTGCCGATTTCGGCCTATTGGTTAAAAAATGA
GCTGATTTAACAAAAATTTAACGCGAATTTTAACAAAATATTAACGCTTACAATTTAGGTGGCACTTTTC
GGGGAAATGTGCGCGGAACCCCTATTTGTTTATTTTTCTAAATACATTCAAATATGTATCCGCTCATGAG
ACAATAACCCTGATAAATGCTTCAATAATATTGAAAAAGGAAGAGTATGAGTATTCAACATTTCCGTGTC
GCCCTTATTCCCTTTTTTGCGGCATTTTGCCTTCCTGTTTTTGCTCACCCAGAAACGCTGGTGAAAGTAA
AAGATGCTGAAGATCAGTTGGGTGCACGAGTGGGTTACATCGAACTGGATCTCAACAGCGGTAAGATCCT
TGAGAGTTTTCGCCCCGAAGAACGTTTTCCAATGATGAGCACTTTTAAAGTTCTGCTATGTGGCGCGGTA
TTATCCCGTATTGACGCCGGGCAAGAGCAACTCGGTCGCCGCATACACTATTCTCAGAATGACTTGGTTG
AGTACTCACCAGTCACAGAAAAGCATCTTACGGATGGCATGACAGTAAGAGAATTATGCAGTGCTGCCAT
AACCATGAGTGATAACACTGCGGCCAACTTACTTCTGACAACGATCGGAGGACCGAAGGAGCTAACCGCT
TTTTTGCACAACATGGGGGATCATGTAACTCGCCTTGATCGTTGGGAACCGGAGCTGAATGAAGCCATAC
CAAACGACGAGCGTGACACCACGATGCCTGTAGCAATGGCAACAACGTTGCGCAAACTATTAACTGGCGA
ACTACTTACTCTAGCTTCCCGGCAACAATTAATAGACTGGATGGAGGCGGATAAAGTTGCAGGACCACTT
CTGCGCTCGGCCCTTCCGGCTGGCTGGTTTATTGCTGATAAATCTGGAGCCGGTGAGCGTGGGTCTCGCG
GTATCATTGCAGCACTGGGGCCAGATGGTAAGCCCTCCCGTATCGTAGTTATCTACACGACGGGGAGTCA
GGCAACTATGGATGAACGAAATAGACAGATCGCTGAGATAGGTGCCTCACTGATTAAGCATTGGTAACTG
TCAGACCAAGTTTACTCATATATACTTTAGATTGATTTAAAACTTCATTTTTAATTTAAAAGGATCTAGG
TGAAGATCCTTTTTGATAATCTCATGACCAAAATCCCTTAACGTGAGTTTTCGTTCCACTGAGCGTCAGA
CCCCGTAGAAAAGATCAAAGGATCTTCTTGAGATCCTTTTTTTCTGCGCGTAATCTGCTGCTTGCAAACA
AAAAAACCACCGCTACCAGCGGTGGTTTGTTTGCCGGATCAAGAGCTACCAACTCTTTTTCCGAAGGTAA
CTGGCTTCAGCAGAGCGCAGATACCAAATACTGTTCTTCTAGTGTAGCCGTAGTTAGGCCACCACTTCAA
GAACTCTGTAGCACCGCCTACATACCTCGCTCTGCTAATCCTGTTACCAGTGGCTGCTGCCAGTGGCGAT
AAGTCGTGTCTTACCGGGTTGGACTCAAGACGATAGTTACCGGATAAGGCGCAGCGGTCGGGCTGAACGG
GGGGTTCGTGCACACAGCCCAGCTTGGAGCGAACGACCTACACCGAACTGAGATACCTACAGCGTGAGCT
ATGAGAAAGCGCCACGCTTCCCGAAGGGAGAAAGGCGGACAGGTATCCGGTAAGCGGCAGGGTCGGAACA
GGAGAGCGCACGAGGGAGCTTCCAGGGGGAAACGCCTGGTATCTTTATAGTCCTGTCGGGTTTCGCCACC
TCTGACTTGAGCGTCGATTTTTGTGATGCTCGTCAGGGGGGCGGAGCCTATGGAAAAACGCCAGCAACGC
GGCCTTTTTACGGTTCCTGGCCTTTTGCTGGCCTTTTGCTCACATGTTCTTTCCTGCGTTATCCCCTGAT
TCTGTGGATAACCGTATTACCGCCTTTGAGTGAGCTGATACCGCTCGCCGCAGCCGAACGACCGAGCGCA
GCGAGTCAGTGAGCGAGGAAGCGGAAG
Features (pLannotate 1.2.2; 25 found; start..end, strand, type, name):
      2..58      +  CDS            lacI (fragment): lac repressor; lacI; The lac repressor binds to the lac operator to inhibit transcription in E. coli. This inhibition can be relieved by adding lactose or isopropyl-β-D-thiogalactopyranoside (IPTG).
     52..185     -  repeat_region  AAV2 ITR: inverted terminal repeat of adeno-associated virus serotype 2 inverted
    256..324     +  CDS            large T antigen (fragment): large T antigen from SV40 (simian virus 40)
    347..468     +  polyA_signal   SV40 poly(A) signal: SV40 polyadenylation signal
    511..1099    -  misc_feature   WPRE: woodchuck hepatitis virus posttranscriptional regulatory element
   1171..1204    -  protein_bind   loxP: Cre-mediated recombination occurs in the 8-bp core sequence (GCATACAT). Cre recombinase
   1275..1308    -  protein_bind   lox2272: Cre-mediated recombination occurs in the 8-bp core sequence (GGATACTT). lox2272 sites are compatible with each other, but incompatible with loxP or loxN sites (Lee and Saito, 1988). Cre recombinase
   1339..1401    +  sig_peptide    Igκ leader: leader sequence from mouse immunoglobulin κ light chain
   1408..2148    +  CDS            gltI (fragment): GLTI_ECOLI - Also known as ybeJ, yzzK. Experimental evidence at protein level: Swiss-Prot protein existence level 1. Part of the ABC transporter complex GltIJKL involved in glutamate and aspartate uptake. Binds to both glutamate and aspartate. From Escherichia coli (strain K12).
   2161..2880    +  CDS            cEGFP: cEGFP is a basic (constitutively fluorescent) green fluorescent protein published in 2008, derived from Aequorea victoria.
   2893..2961    +  CDS            gltI (fragment): GLTI_ECOLI - Also known as ybeJ, yzzK. Experimental evidence at protein level: Swiss-Prot protein existence level 1. Part of the ABC transporter complex GltIJKL involved in glutamate and aspartate uptake. Binds to both glutamate and aspartate. From Escherichia coli (strain K12).
   3010..3156    +  CDS            PDGFRβ TM domain: transmembrane domain from platelet derived growth factor receptor beta
   3184..3217    +  protein_bind   loxP: Cre-mediated recombination occurs in the 8-bp core sequence (GCATACAT). Cre recombinase
   3280..3313    +  protein_bind   lox2272: Cre-mediated recombination occurs in the 8-bp core sequence (GGATACTT). lox2272 sites are compatible with each other, but incompatible with loxP or loxN sites (Lee and Saito, 1988). Cre recombinase
   3312..3377    -  CDS            HBB (fragment): HBB_LEPEU - Experimental evidence at protein level: Swiss-Prot protein existence level 1. Involved in oxygen transport from the lung to the various peripheral tissues. From Lepus europaeus (European hare).
   3375..3505    -  intron         chimeric intron (fragment): chimera between introns from chicken β-actin and rabbit β-globin
   3594..3730    -  intron         hybrid intron (fragment): hybrid between chicken β-actin (CBA) and minute virus of mice (MMV) introns (Gray et al., 2011)
   3731..4008    -  promoter       chicken β-actin promoter: No description available
   4010..4258    -  enhancer       CMV enhancer (fragment): human cytomegalovirus immediate early enhancer
   4321..4453    +  repeat_region  AAV2 ITR (fragment): inverted terminal repeat of adeno-associated virus serotype 2 inverted
   4448..4517    +  CDS            lacZα (fragment): LacZα fragment of β-galactosidase; lacZ fragment
   4522..4950    +  rep_origin     f1 ori (sequence partly withheld): f1 bacteriophage origin of replication; arrow indicates direction of (+) strand synthesis
   5003..5107    +  promoter       AmpR promoter: bla
   5108..5968    +  CDS            AmpR: β-lactamase; bla; confers resistance to ampicillin, carbenicillin, and related antibiotics
   6139..6727    +  rep_origin     ori: high-copy-number ColE1/pMB1/pBR322/pUC origin of replication
