>Addgene plasmid #106186 | pAAV.CAG-FLEX.SF-iGluSnFR.A184S | addgene full sequence | sequence record 214933 | Addgene NGS Result
AGGGCGATCGGTGCGGGCCTCTTCGCTATTACGCCAGCTGCGCGCTCGCTCGCTCACTGAGGCCGCCCGG
GCAAAGCCCGGGCGTCGGGCGACCTTTGGTCGCCCGGCCTCAGTGAGCGAGCGAGCGCGCAGAGAGGGAG
TGGCCAACTCCATCACTAGGGGTTCCTTGTAGTTAATGATTAACCCGCCATGCTACTTATCTACGTAGCC
ATGCTCTAGGAAGAGTACCATTGACGTCAATAATGACGTATGTTCCCATAGTAACGCCAATAGGGACTTT
CCATTGACGTCAATGGGTGGAGTATTTACGGTAAACTGCCCACTTGGCAGTACATCAAGTGTATCATATG
CCAAGTACGCCCCCTATTGACGTCAATGACGGTAAATGGCCCGCCTGGCATTATGCCCAGTACATGACCT
TATGGGACTTTCCTACTTGGCAGTACATCTACGTATTAGTCATCGCTATTACCATGGTCGAGGTGAGCCC
CACGTTCTGCTTCACTCTCCCCATCTCCCCCCCCTCCCCACCCCCAATTTTGTATTTATTTATTTTTTAA
TTATTTTGTGCAGCGATGGGGGCGGGGGGGGGGGGGGGGCGCGCGCCRGGSGGGGCGGGGSGGGGCGRGG
GGSGGGGCGGGGCGAGGCGGAGAGGTGCGGCGGCAGCCAATCAGAGCGGCGCGCTCCGAAAGTTTCCTTT
TATGGCGAGGCGGCGGCGGCGGCGGCCCTATAAAAAGCGAAGCGCGCGGCGGGCGGGAGTCGCTGCGCGC
TGCCTTCGCCCCGTGCCCCGCTCCGCCGCCGCCTCGCGCCGCCCGCCCCGGCTCTGACTGACCGCGTTAC
TCCCACAGGTGAGCGGGCGGGACGGCCCTTCTCCTCCGGGCTGTAATTAGCGCTTGGTTTAATGACGGCT
TGTTTCTTTTCTGTGGCTGCGTGAAAGCCTTGAGGGGCTCCGGGAGGGCCCTTTGTGCGGGGGGAGCGGC
TCGGGGCTGTCCGCGGGGGGACGGCTGCCTTCGGGGGGGACGGGGCAGGGCGGGGTTCGGCTTCTGGCGT
GTGACCGGCGGCTCTAGAGCCTCTGCTAACCATGTTCATGCCTTCTTCTTTTTCCTACAGCTCCTGGGCA
ACGTGCTGGTTATTGTGCTGTCTCATCATTTTGGCAAAGAATTGGATCCCCATAACTTCGTATAAAGTAT
CCTATACGAAGTTATATCAAAATAGGAAGACCAATGCTTCACCATCGACCCGAATTGCCAAGCATCACCA
TCGACCCATAACTTCGTATAATGTATGCTATACGAAGTTATACTAGTGCTAGCGGATCCGATATCCTAAC
GTGGCTTCTTCTGCCAAAGCATGATGAGGATGATAAGGGAGATGATGGTGAGCACCACCAGGGCCAGGAT
GGCTGAGATCACCACCACCTTAAAGGGCAAGGAGTGTGGCACCACGATGACCTCCTGCGTGTCCTGGCCC
ACAGCATTCAGATCCTCTTCTGAGATGAGTTTTTGTTCGTCGACCTGCAGTTTCAGTGCCTTGTCATTCG
GTTCTTTGAACAGTGCTTTCATTTCGTCTGACAGTTCGAAATTCATGTTCAGGGGGTTGTTAAAGTTGTA
CTCCAGCTTGTGCCCCAGGATGTTGCCGTCCTCCTTGAAGTCGATGCCCTTCAGCTCGATGCGGTTCACC
AGGGTGTCGCCCTCGAACTTCACCTCGGCGCGGGTCTTGTAGGTGCCGTCGTCCTTGAAGCTGATGGTGC
GCTCCTGGACGTAGCCTTCGGGCATGGCGGACTTGAAGAAGTCGTGCTGCTTCATGTGGTCGGGGTAGCG
GCTGAAGCACTGCACGCCGTAGGTCAGGGTGGTCACGAGGGTGGGCCAGGGCACGGGCAGCTTGCCGGTG
GTGCAGATGAACTTCAGGGTCAGCTTGCCGTTGGTGGCATCGCCCTCGCCCTCGCCGCGCACGCTGAACT
TGTGGCCGTTTACGTCGCCGTCCAGCTCGACCAGGATGGGCACCACCCCGGTGAACAGCTCCTCGCCCTT
GCTCATGCTCCCTCCGGTACCGCCCTTGTACAGCTCGTCCATGCCGAGAGTGATCCCGGCGGCGGTCACG
AACTCCAGCAGGACCATGTGATCGCGCTTCTCGTTGGGGTCTTTGCTCAGCACGGACTGGGTGCTCAGGT
AGTGGTTGTCGGGCAGCAGCACGGGGCCGTCGCCGATGGGGGTGTTCTGCTGGTAGTGGTCGGCGAGCTG
CACGCTGCCGTCCTCCACGTTGTGGCGGATCTTGAAGTTCGCCTTGATGCCGTTCTTCTGCTTGTCGGCG
GTGATATAGACGTTGTGGCTCACCAGAATTGGATTTTTGAACCACTTATCAAACCATTTTTCCGCTTCAC
CGGAGGTCTGCACCTGAGCGATGGTGTCATCCATCAGCTTTTTGAACTGCGGATCATCTTTACGCAACAT
ACAACCGTAGGCCTCCTGAGACTGCGGCTTGCCGACGATTTCCCAGTTGTCTGGTTTCTTCGCTTTCGCA
CGTTCACCGGCCAGCAGGCTGTCATCCATCATAAAGGCAACGGCACGACCGCTTTCCAGGGTGCGGAAAG
AGTCACCGTGATCTTTGGCGCTGATGATGCGCATATTCATTTTTTGCTCTTCATTCAGTTTGTTGAGCAA
AACTTCAGAGGTAGTGCCGGAAGTGACGACTACGGCTTTGTCTTTCAGGTTGGCAAAATCTTTGATATCG
CCACCCTTTTTGGTCAACAGGCGCGTACCGACCACGAAAATAGTGTCAGAGAAAGCCGCCTGTTTTTGGC
GTTCGACGTTGTTGGTGGTAGAACCACATTCAAAATCGAAAGTGCCGTTTTGCAGCAGTGGAATACGGTT
TTGTGAGGTAATCGGAATCAGTTTTACCTGCAAGTCCGGTTTGTTGAGTTTCTTTTTCACTGCTTCAACA
ATGGCGTTGGAGTAATCCTGCGAGTAACCCACCACTTTTTGCTGATTGTCGTAATAAGAGAAAGGCACTG
AAGATTCACGGTGACCGACGACAATCACACCGTTTTTGGCGATTTTGTCCAGCGTGCTGCCTGCGGCAGA
TCTGTCACCAGTGGAACCTGGAACCCAGAGCAGCAGTACCCATAGCAGGAGTGTGTCTGTCTCCATGGTG
GCGATATCACCGGTGGTACCACTAGTATAACTTCGTATAGGATACTTTATACGAAGTTATCATTGGGATT
CTTCCTATTTTGATCCAAGCATCACCATCGACCCTCTAGTCCAAATCTCACCATCGACCCATAACTTCGT
ATAGCATACATTATACGAAGTTATGTCCCTCGAAGAGGTTCGAAACACTGAAAAGGGCCAATTCTGCAAA
TGATCCACTCGAGAAGCTTATCGATAATCAACCTCTGGATTACAAAATTTGTGAAAGATTGACTGGTATT
CTTAACTATGTTGCTCCTTTTACGCTATGTGGATACGCTGCTTTAATGCCTTTGTATCATGCTATTGCTT
CCCGTATGGCTTTCATTTTCTCCTCCTTGTATAAATCCTGGTTGCTGTCTCTTTATGAGGAGTTGTGGCC
CGTTGTCAGGCAACGTGGCGTGGTGTGCACTGTGTTTGCTGACGCAACCCCCACTGGTTGGGGCATTGCC
ACCACCTGTCAGCTCCTTTCCGGGACTTTCGCTTTCCCCCTCCCTATTGCCACGGCGGAACTCATCGCCG
CCTGCCTTGCCCGCTGCTGGACAGGGGCTCGGCTGTTGGGCACTGACAATTCCGTGGTGTTGTCGGGGAA
ATCATCGTCCTTTCCTTGGCTGCTCGCCTGTGTTGCCACCTGGATTCTGCGCGGGACGTCCTTCTGCTAC
GTCCCTTCGGCCCTCAATCCAGCGGACCTTCCTTCCCGCGGCCTGCTGCCGGCTCTGCGGCCTCTTCCGC
GTCTTCGCCTTCGCCCTCAGACGAGTCGGATCTCCCTTTGGGCCGCCTCCCCGCATCGATACCGTCGACC
CGGGCGGCCGCTTCGAGCAGACATGATAAGATACATTGATGAGTTTGGACAAACCACAACTAGAATGCAG
TGAAAAAAATGCTTTATTTGTGAAATTTGTGATGCTATTGCTTTATTTGTAACCATTATAAGCTGCAATA
AACAAGTTAACAACAACAATTGCATTCATTTTATGTTTCAGGTTCAGGGGGAGATGTGGGAGGTTTTTTA
AAGCAAGTAAAACCTCTACAAATGTGGTAAAATCGATAAGGATCTTCCTAGAGCATGGCTACGTAGATAA
GTAGCATGGCGGGTTAATCATTAACTACAAGGAACCCCTAGTGATGGAGTTGGCCACTCCCTCTCTGCGC
GCTCGCTCGCTCACTGAGGCCGGGCGACCAAAGGTCGCCCGACGCCCGGGCTTTGCCCGGGCGGCCTCAG
TGAGCGAGCGAGCGCGCAGCTGCATTAATGAATCGGCCAACGCGCGGGGAGAGGCGGTTTGCGTATTGGG
CGCTCTTCCGCTTCCTCGCTCACTGACTCGCTGCGCTCGGTCGTTCGGCTGCGGCGAGCGGTATCAGCTC
ACTCAAAGGCGGTAATACGGTTATCCACAGAATCAGGGGATAACGCAGGAAAGAACATGTGAGCAAAAGG
CCAGCAAAAGGCCAGGAACCGTAAAAAGGCCGCGTTGCTGGCGTTTTTCCATAGGCTCCGCCCCCCTGAC
GAGCATCACAAAAATCGACGCTCAAGTCAGAGGTGGCGAAACCCGACAGGACTATAAAGATACCAGGCGT
TTCCCCCTGGAAGCTCCCTCGTGCGCTCTCCTGTTCCGACCCTGCCGCTTACCGGATACCTGTCCGCCTT
TCTCCCTTCGGGAAGCGTGGCGCTTTCTCATAGCTCACGCTGTAGGTATCTCAGTTCGGTGTAGGTCGTT
CGCTCCAAGCTGGGCTGTGTGCACGAACCCCCCGTTCAGCCCGACCGCTGCGCCTTATCCGGTAACTATC
GTCTTGAGTCCAACCCGGTAAGACACGACTTATCGCCACTGGCAGCAGCCACTGGTAACAGGATTAGCAG
AGCGAGGTATGTAGGCGGTGCTACAGAGTTCTTGAAGTGGTGGCCTAACTACGGCTACACTAGAAGAACA
GTATTTGGTATCTGCGCTCTGCTGAAGCCAGTTACCTTCGGAAAAAGAGTTGGTAGCTCTTGATCCGGCA
AACAAACCACCGCTGGTAGCGGTGGTTTTTTTGTTTGCAAGCAGCAGATTACGCGCAGAAAAAAAGGATC
TCAAGAAGATCCTTTGATCTTTTCTACGGGGTCTGACGCTCAGTGGAACGAAAACTCACGTTAAGGGATT
TTGGTCATGAGATTATCAAAAAGGATCTTCACCTAGATCCTTTTAAATTAAAAATGAAGTTTTAAATCAA
TCTAAAGTATATATGAGTAAACTTGGTCTGACAGTTACCAATGCTTAATCAGTGAGGCACCTATCTCAGC
GATCTGTCTATTTCGTTCATCCATAGTTGCCTGACTCCCCGTCGTGTAGATAACTACGATACGGGAGGGC
TTACCATCTGGCCCCAGTGCTGCAATGATACCGCGAGACCCACGCTCACCGGCTCCAGATTTATCAGCAA
TAAACCAGCCAGCCGGAAGGGCCGAGCGCAGAAGTGGTCCTGCAACTTTATCCGCCTCCATCCAGTCTAT
TAATTGTTGCCGGGAAGCTAGAGTAAGTAGTTCGCCAGTTAATAGTTTGCGCAACGTTGTTGCCATTGCT
ACAGGCATCGTGGTGTCACGCTCGTCGTTTGGTATGGCTTCATTCAGCTCCGGTTCCCAACGATCAAGGC
GAGTTACATGATCCCCCATGTTGTGCAAAAAAGCGGTTAGCTCCTTCGGTCCTCCGATCGTTGTCAGAAG
TAAGTTGGCCGCAGTGTTATCACTCATGGTTATGGCAGCACTGCATAATTCTCTTACTGTCATGCCATCC
GTAAGATGCTTTTCTGTGACTGGTGAGTACTCAACCAAGTCATTCTGAGAATAGTGTATGCGGCGACCGA
GTTGCTCTTGCCCGGCGTCAATACGGGATAATACCGCGCCACATAGCAGAACTTTAAAAGTGCTCATCAT
TGGAAAACGTTCTTCGGGGCGAAAACTCTCAAGGATCTTACCGCTGTTGAGATCCAGTTCGATGTAACCC
ACTCGTGCACCCAACTGATCTTCAGCATCTTTTACTTTCACCAGCGTTTCTGGGTGAGCAAAAACAGGAA
GGCAAAATGCCGCAAAAAAGGGAATAAGGGCGACACGGAAATGTTGAATACTCATACTCTTCCTTTTTCA
ATATTATTGAAGCATTTATCAGGGTTATTGTCTCATGAGCGGATACATATTTGAATGTATTTAGAAAAAT
AAACAAATAGGGGTTCCGCGCACATTTCCCCGAAAAGTGCCACCTAAATTGTAAGCGTTAATATTTTGTT
AAAATTCGCGTTAAATTTTTGTTAAATCAGCTCATTTTTTAACCAATAGGCCGAAATCGGCAAAATCCCT
TATAAATCAAAAGAATAGACCGAGATAGGGT
[37 nt withheld, positions 6542-6578]
AAAGAACGTGGACTCCAACGTCAAAGG
[49 nt withheld, positions 6606-6654]
T
[91 nt withheld, positions 6656-6746]
G
[124 nt withheld, positions 6748-6871]
CCCATTCGCCATTCAGGCTGCGCAACTGTTGGGA
Features (pLannotate 1.2.2; 25 found; start..end, strand, type, name):
     35..167     -  repeat_region  AAV2 ITR (fragment): inverted terminal repeat of adeno-associated virus serotype 2 inverted
    228..476     +  enhancer       CMV enhancer (fragment): human cytomegalovirus immediate early enhancer
    478..755     +  promoter       chicken β-actin promoter: No description available
    756..891     +  intron         hybrid intron (fragment): hybrid between chicken β-actin (CBA) and minute virus of mice (MMV) introns (Gray et al., 2011)
    980..1110    +  intron         chimeric intron (fragment): chimera between introns from chicken β-actin and rabbit β-globin
   1108..1173    +  CDS            HBB (fragment): HBB_LEPEU - Experimental evidence at protein level: Swiss-Prot protein existence level 1. Involved in oxygen transport from the lung to the various peripheral tissues. From Lepus europaeus (European hare).
   1172..1205    -  protein_bind   lox2272: Cre-mediated recombination occurs in the 8-bp core sequence (GGATACTT). lox2272 sites are compatible with each other, but incompatible with loxP or loxN sites (Lee and Saito, 1988). Cre recombinase
   1268..1301    -  protein_bind   loxP: Cre-mediated recombination occurs in the 8-bp core sequence (GCATACAT). Cre recombinase
   1329..1475    -  CDS            PDGFRβ TM domain: transmembrane domain from platelet derived growth factor receptor beta
   1524..1592    -  CDS            gltI (fragment): GLTI_ECOLI - Also known as ybeJ, yzzK. Experimental evidence at protein level: Swiss-Prot protein existence level 1. Part of the ABC transporter complex GltIJKL involved in glutamate and aspartate uptake. Binds to both glutamate and aspartate. From Escherichia coli (strain K12).
   1605..2324    -  CDS            cEGFP: cEGFP is a basic (constitutively fluorescent) green fluorescent protein published in 2008, derived from Aequorea victoria.
   2337..3077    -  CDS            gltI (fragment): GLTI_ECOLI - Also known as ybeJ, yzzK. Experimental evidence at protein level: Swiss-Prot protein existence level 1. Part of the ABC transporter complex GltIJKL involved in glutamate and aspartate uptake. Binds to both glutamate and aspartate. From Escherichia coli (strain K12).
   3084..3146    -  sig_peptide    Igκ leader: leader sequence from mouse immunoglobulin κ light chain
   3177..3210    +  protein_bind   lox2272: Cre-mediated recombination occurs in the 8-bp core sequence (GGATACTT). lox2272 sites are compatible with each other, but incompatible with loxP or loxN sites (Lee and Saito, 1988). Cre recombinase
   3281..3314    +  protein_bind   loxP: Cre-mediated recombination occurs in the 8-bp core sequence (GCATACAT). Cre recombinase
   3386..3974    +  misc_feature   WPRE: woodchuck hepatitis virus posttranscriptional regulatory element
   4017..4138    -  polyA_signal   SV40 poly(A) signal: SV40 polyadenylation signal
   4161..4229    -  CDS            large T antigen (fragment): large T antigen from SV40 (simian virus 40)
   4300..4433    +  repeat_region  AAV2 ITR: inverted terminal repeat of adeno-associated virus serotype 2 inverted
   4427..4483    -  CDS            lacI (fragment): lac repressor; lacI; The lac repressor binds to the lac operator to inhibit transcription in E. coli. This inhibition can be relieved by adding lactose or isopropyl-β-D-thiogalactopyranoside (IPTG).
   4666..5254    -  rep_origin     ori: high-copy-number ColE1/pMB1/pBR322/pUC origin of replication
   5425..6285    -  CDS            AmpR: β-lactamase; bla; confers resistance to ampicillin, carbenicillin, and related antibiotics
   6286..6390    -  promoter       AmpR promoter: bla
   6443..6871    -  rep_origin     f1 ori (sequence partly withheld): f1 bacteriophage origin of replication; arrow indicates direction of (+) strand synthesis
   6876..40      -  CDS            lacZα (fragment) (across the origin): LacZα fragment of β-galactosidase; lacZ fragment
