[The description below was written by a language model from this plasmid's Addgene catalogue record and pLannotate feature annotations shown in this document.]
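Description:
pAAV.CAG-FLEX.SF-iGluSnFR.A184S is an adeno-associated virus transfer plasmid for Cre-dependent expression of a genetically encoded fluorescent glutamate sensor in mammalian cells. It is a high-copy plasmid, carrying a ColE1/pUC-type origin, an f1 phage origin and an ampicillin resistance gene (AmpR, β-lactamase) under its own promoter. The record lists a recombination-deficient growth strain, a common choice for keeping the ITRs stable. Two AAV2 inverted terminal repeats flank the expression cassette and define the segment that is packaged into AAV particles. The sequencing-derived and depositor sequence records are about 6.9 kb, differ by only a few nucleotides and show the same features in opposite orientations.

Between the ITRs, a CAG promoter (CMV enhancer, chicken β-actin promoter and a chimeric β-actin/β-globin intron) faces a FLEX switch made of paired lox2272 and loxP sites in opposing orientation. The sensor coding sequence sits between them in antisense orientation relative to the promoter, so no functional protein is made until Cre recombinase inverts the cassette and then excises one site of each pair, locking it in the sense direction. A WPRE and an SV40 polyadenylation signal follow to enhance transcript stability and processing.

The synthetic insert encodes an Igκ leader for secretion, the E. coli glutamate/aspartate-binding protein GltI interrupted by a GFP-derived fluorescent domain, and a PDGFRβ transmembrane domain that anchors the sensor on the cell surface. It carries the A184S mutation in GltI and is catalogued as a tight-affinity variant of the SF-iGluSnFR series. It suits imaging of extracellular glutamate in Cre-defined cell populations. The depositor notes that a newer sensor generation, iGluSnFR3, is available.
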