Addgene plasmid #106186: pAAV.CAG-FLEX.SF-iGluSnFR.A184S
Purpose: Tight affinity glutamate sensor ** A newer version of this sensor is available. Please see iGluSnFR3 plasmids at https://www.addgene.org/browse/article/28220233/ **
Depositing lab: Loren Looger. Depositing organization: HHMI, Janelia Research Campus. Publication: Stability, affinity, and chromatic variants of the glutamate sensor iGluSnFR. Marvin JS, Scholl B, Wilson DE, Podgorski K, Kazemipour A, Muller JA, Schoch S, Quiroz FJU, Rebola N, Bao H, Little JP, Tkachuk AN, Cai E, Hantman AW, Wang SS, DePiero VJ, Borghuis BG, Chapman ER, Dietrich D, DiGregorio DA, Fitzpatrick D, Looger LL. Nat Methods. 2018 Nov;15(11):936-939. doi: 10.1038/s41592-018-0171-3. Epub 2018 Oct 30. PubMed 30377363.
Backbone
  Vector backbone: pAAV.CAG-FLEX
  Backbone size w/o insert (bp): 5087
  Vector type: AAV
Growth in bacteria
  Bacterial resistance: Ampicillin, 100 μg/mL
  Growth temperature: 37°C
  Growth strain: NEB Stable
  Copy number: High Copy
Gene/Insert
  Gene/Insert name: SF-iGluSnFR.A184S
  Species: Synthetic
  Insert size (bp): 1821
  Mutation: GltI: A184S
  Promoter: CAG
  Cloning method: Restriction Enzyme; 5′ cloning site unknown (unknown if destroyed); 3′ cloning site unknown (unknown if destroyed)
Terms and licenses: Academic/Nonprofit Terms; Industry Terms: Not Available to Industry
Depositor comments: ** A newer version of this sensor is available. Please see iGluSnFR3 plasmids at https://www.addgene.org/browse/article/28220233/ **
How to cite: pAAV.CAG-FLEX.SF-iGluSnFR.A184S was a gift from Loren Looger (Addgene plasmid # 106186 ; http://n2t.net/addgene:106186 ; RRID:Addgene_106186)
